>Addgene plasmid #163554 | pCMV_UdgX-Anc689-UdgX-NG-nCas9-RBMX | addgene full sequence | sequence record 320372 | Addgene NGS Result
ATATGCCAAGTACGCCCCCTATTGACGTCAATGACGGTAAATGGCCCGCCTGGCATTATGCCCAGTACAT
GACCTTATGGGACTTTCCTACTTGGCAGTACATCTACGTATTAGTCATCGCTATTACCATGGTGATGCGG
TTTTGGCAGTACATCAATGGGCGTGGATAGCGGTTTGACTCACGGGGATTTCCAAGTCTCCACCCCATTG
ACGTCAATGGGAGTTTGTTTTGGCACCAAAATCAACGGGACTTTCCAAAATGTCGTAACAACTCCGCCCC
ATTGACGCAAATGGGCGGTAGGCGTGTACGGTGGGAGGTCTATATAAGCAGAGCTGGTTTAGTGAACCGT
CAGATCCGCTAGAGATCCGCGGCCGCTAATACGACTCACTATAGGGAGAGCCGCCACCATGAAACGGACA
GCCGACGGAAGCGAGTTCGAGTCACCAAAGAAGAAGCGGAAAGTCATGGCCGGAGCACAGGATTTTGTCC
CACATACTGCCGATCTGGCTGAGCTGGCTGCCGCCGCTGGAGAGTGTAGAGGATGCGGGCTGTACCGGGA
TGCCACACAGGCCGTGTTCGGAGCAGGCGGCAGGAGCGCCCGCATCATGATGATCGGCGAGCAGCCAGGC
GATAAGGAGGACCTGGCCGGCCTGCCATTTGTGGGACCAGCAGGCCGGCTGCTGGACAGAGCCCTGGAGG
CCGCCGACATCGATAGGGACGCCCTGTACGTGACCAACGCCGTGAAGCACTTCAAGTTTACACGCGCCGC
AGGAGGCAAGAGGAGAATCCACAAGACCCCCTCTCGGACAGAGGTGGTGGCCTGCAGACCTTGGCTGATC
GCCGAGATGACCAGCGTGGAGCCAGATGTGGTGGTGCTGCTGGGAGCAACAGCAGCAAAGGCCCTGCTGG
GCAATGACTTCAGGGTGACCCAGCACAGGGGAGAGGTGCTGCACGTGGACGATGTGCCAGGCGATCCTGC
CCTGGTGGCAACCGTGCACCCTAGCTCCCTGCTGAGAGGCCCAAAGGAGGAGCGGGAATCCGCCTTCGCT
GGGCTGGTGGACGACCTGAGAGTGGCTGCCGATGTGAGACCTTCTGGAGGATCTAGCGGAGGCTCCTCTG
GCAGCGAGACACCAGGAACAAGCGAGTCAGCAACACCAGAGAGCAGTGGCGGCAGCAGCGGGGGGTCATC
CTCAGAGACTGGGCCTGTCGCAGTGGACCCAACCCTGAGGAGACGGATTGAGCCCCATGAATTTGAAGTG
TTCTTTGACCCAAGGGAGCTGAGGAAGGAGACATGCCTGCTGTACGAGATCAAGTGGGGCACAAGCCACA
AGATCTGGCGCCACAGCTCCAAGAACACCACAAAGCACGTGGAAGTGAATTTCATCGAGAAGTTTACCTC
CGAGCGGCACTTCTGCCCCTCTACCAGCTGTTCCATCACATGGTTTCTGTCTTGGAGCCCTTGCGGCGAG
TGTTCCAAGGCCATCACCGAGTTCCTGTCTCAGCACCCTAACGTGACCCTGGTCATCTACGTGGCCCGGC
TGTATCACCACATGGACCAGCAGAACAGGCAGGGCCTGCGCGATCTGGTGAATTCTGGCGTGACCATCCA
GATCATGACAGCCCCAGAGTACGACTATTGCTGGCGGAACTTCGTGAATTATCCACCTGGCAAGGAGGCA
CACTGGCCAAGATACCCACCCCTGTGGATGAAGCTGTATGCACTGGAGCTGCACGCAGGAATCCTGGGCC
TGCCTCCATGTCTGAATATCCTGCGGAGAAAGCAGCCCCAGCTGACATTTTTCACCATTGCTCTGCAGTC
TTGTCACTATCAGCGGCTGCCTCCTCATATTCTGTGGGCCACAGGCCTGAAGTCTGGAGGATCTAGCGGA
GGATCCTCTGGCAGCGAGACACCAGGAACAAGCGAGTCAGCAACACCAGAGAGCAGTGGCGGCAGCAGCG
GCGGCAGCATGGCCGGAGCACAGGATTTTGTCCCACATACTGCCGATCTGGCTGAGCTGGCTGCCGCCGC
TGGAGAGTGTAGAGGATGCGGGCTGTACCGGGATGCCACACAGGCCGTGTTCGGAGCAGGCGGCAGGAGC
GCCCGCATCATGATGATCGGCGAGCAGCCAGGCGATAAGGAGGACCTGGCCGGCCTGCCATTTGTGGGAC
CAGCAGGCCGGCTGCTGGACAGAGCCCTGGAGGCCGCCGACATCGATAGGGACGCCCTGTACGTGACCAA
CGCCGTGAAGCACTTCAAGTTTACACGCGCCGCAGGAGGCAAGAGGAGAATCCACAAGACCCCCTCTCGG
ACAGAGGTGGTGGCCTGCAGACCTTGGCTGATCGCCGAGATGACCAGCGTGGAGCCAGATGTGGTGGTGC
TGCTGGGAGCAACAGCAGCAAAGGCCCTGCTGGGCAATGACTTCAGGGTGACCCAGCACAGGGGAGAGGT
GCTGCACGTGGACGATGTGCCAGGCGATCCTGCCCTGGTGGCAACCGTGCACCCTAGCTCCCTGCTGAGA
GGCCCAAAGGAGGAGCGGGAATCCGCCTTCGCTGGGCTGGTGGACGACCTGAGAGTGGCTGCCGATGTGA
GACCTAGCGGTGGTAGTTCTGGCGGTAGCTCAGGATCTGAAACTCCCGGCACATCTGAAAGCGCGACTCC
CGAATCATCTGGTGGATCTTCAGGTGGAAGTGACAAGAAGTACAGCATCGGCCTGGCCATCGGCACCAAC
TCTGTGGGCTGGGCCGTGATCACCGACGAGTACAAGGTGCCCAGCAAGAAATTCAAGGTGCTGGGCAACA
CCGACCGGCACAGCATCAAGAAGAACCTGATCGGAGCCCTGCTGTTCGACAGCGGCGAAACAGCCGAGGC
CACCCGGCTGAAGAGAACCGCCAGAAGAAGATACACCAGACGGAAGAACCGGATCTGCTATCTGCAAGAG
ATCTTCAGCAACGAGATGGCCAAGGTGGACGACAGCTTCTTCCACAGACTGGAAGAGTCCTTCCTGGTGG
AAGAGGATAAGAAGCACGAGCGGCACCCCATCTTCGGCAACATCGTGGACGAGGTGGCCTACCACGAGAA
GTACCCCACCATCTACCACCTGAGAAAGAAACTGGTGGACAGCACCGACAAGGCCGACCTGCGGCTGATC
TATCTGGCCCTGGCCCACATGATCAAGTTCCGGGGCCACTTCCTGATCGAGGGCGACCTGAACCCCGACA
ACAGCGACGTGGACAAGCTGTTCATCCAGCTGGTGCAGACCTACAACCAGCTGTTCGAGGAAAACCCCAT
CAACGCCAGCGGCGTGGACGCCAAGGCCATCCTGTCTGCCAGACTGAGCAAGAGCAGACGGCTGGAAAAT
CTGATCGCCCAGCTGCCCGGCGAGAAGAAGAATGGCCTGTTCGGAAACCTGATTGCCCTGAGCCTGGGCC
TGACCCCCAACTTCAAGAGCAACTTCGACCTGGCCGAGGATGCCAAACTGCAGCTGAGCAAGGACACCTA
CGACGACGACCTGGACAACCTGCTGGCCCAGATCGGCGACCAGTACGCCGACCTGTTTCTGGCCGCCAAG
AACCTGTCCGACGCCATCCTGCTGAGCGACATCCTGAGAGTGAACACCGAGATCACCAAGGCCCCCCTGA
GCGCCTCTATGATCAAGAGATACGACGAGCACCACCAGGACCTGACCCTGCTGAAAGCTCTCGTGCGGCA
GCAGCTGCCTGAGAAGTACAAAGAGATTTTCTTCGACCAGAGCAAGAACGGCTACGCCGGCTACATTGAC
GGCGGAGCCAGCCAGGAAGAGTTCTACAAGTTCATCAAGCCCATCCTGGAAAAGATGGACGGCACCGAGG
AACTGCTCGTGAAGCTGAACAGAGAGGACCTGCTGCGGAAGCAGCGGACCTTCGACAACGGCAGCATCCC
CCACCAGATCCACCTGGGAGAGCTGCACGCCATTCTGCGGCGGCAGGAAGATTTTTACCCATTCCTGAAG
GACAACCGGGAAAAGATCGAGAAGATCCTGACCTTCCGCATCCCCTACTACGTGGGCCCTCTGGCCAGGG
GAAACAGCAGATTCGCCTGGATGACCAGAAAGAGCGAGGAAACCATCACCCCCTGGAACTTCGAGGAAGT
GGTGGACAAGGGCGCTTCCGCCCAGAGCTTCATCGAGCGGATGACCAACTTCGATAAGAACCTGCCCAAC
GAGAAGGTGCTGCCCAAGCACAGCCTGCTGTACGAGTACTTCACCGTGTATAACGAGCTGACCAAAGTGA
AATACGTGACCGAGGGAATGAGAAAGCCCGCCTTCCTGAGCGGCGAGCAGAAAAAGGCCATCGTGGACCT
GCTGTTCAAGACCAACCGGAAAGTGACCGTGAAGCAGCTGAAAGAGGACTACTTCAAGAAAATCGAGTGC
TTCGACTCCGTGGAAATCTCCGGCGTGGAAGATCGGTTCAACGCCTCCCTGGGCACATACCACGATCTGC
TGAAAATTATCAAGGACAAGGACTTCCTGGACAATGAGGAAAACGAGGACATTCTGGAAGATATCGTGCT
GACCCTGACACTGTTTGAGGACAGAGAGATGATCGAGGAACGGCTGAAAACCTATGCCCACCTGTTCGAC
GACAAAGTGATGAAGCAGCTGAAGCGGCGGAGATACACCGGCTGGGGCAGGCTGAGCCGGAAGCTGATCA
ACGGCATCCGGGACAAGCAGTCCGGCAAGACAATCCTGGATTTCCTGAAGTCCGACGGCTTCGCCAACAG
AAACTTCATGCAGCTGATCCACGACGACAGCCTGACCTTTAAAGAGGACATCCAGAAAGCCCAGGTGTCC
GGCCAGGGCGATAGCCTGCACGAGCACATTGCCAATCTGGCCGGCAGCCCCGCCATTAAGAAGGGCATCC
TGCAGACAGTGAAGGTGGTGGACGAGCTCGTGAAAGTGATGGGCCGGCACAAGCCCGAGAACATCGTGAT
CGAAATGGCCAGAGAGAACCAGACCACCCAGAAGGGACAGAAGAACAGCCGCGAGAGAATGAAGCGGATC
GAAGAGGGCATCAAAGAGCTGGGCAGCCAGATCCTGAAAGAACACCCCGTGGAAAACACCCAGCTGCAGA
ACGAGAAGCTGTACCTGTACTACCTGCAGAATGGGCGGGATATGTACGTGGACCAGGAACTGGACATCAA
CCGGCTGTCCGACTACGATGTGGACCATATCGTGCCTCAGAGCTTTCTGAAGGACGACTCCATCGACAAC
AAGGTGCTGACCAGAAGCGACAAGAACCGGGGCAAGAGCGACAACGTGCCCTCCGAAGAGGTCGTGAAGA
AGATGAAGAACTACTGGCGGCAGCTGCTGAACGCCAAGCTGATTACCCAGAGAAAGTTCGACAATCTGAC
CAAGGCCGAGAGAGGCGGCCTGAGCGAACTGGATAAGGCCGGCTTCATCAAGAGACAGCTGGTGGAAACC
CGGCAGATCACAAAGCACGTGGCACAGATCCTGGACTCCCGGATGAACACTAAGTACGACGAGAATGACA
AGCTGATCCGGGAAGTGAAAGTGATCACCCTGAAGTCCAAGCTGGTGTCCGATTTCCGGAAGGATTTCCA
GTTTTACAAAGTGCGCGAGATCAACAACTACCACCACGCCCACGACGCCTACCTGAACGCCGTCGTGGGA
ACCGCCCTGATCAAAAAGTACCCTAAGCTGGAAAGCGAGTTCGTGTACGGCGACTACAAGGTGTACGACG
TGCGGAAGATGATCGCCAAGAGCGAGCAGGAAATCGGCAAGGCTACCGCCAAGTACTTCTTCTACAGCAA
CATCATGAACTTTTTCAAGACCGAGATTACCCTGGCCAACGGCGAGATCCGGAAGCGGCCTCTGATCGAG
ACAAACGGCGAAACCGGGGAGATCGTGTGGGATAAGGGCCGGGATTTTGCCACCGTGCGGAAAGTGCTGA
GCATGCCCCAAGTGAATATCGTGAAAAAGACCGAGGTGCAGACAGGCGGCTTCAGCAAAGAGTCTATCAG
GCCCAAGAGGAACAGCGATAAGCTGATCGCCAGAAAGAAGGACTGGGACCCTAAGAAGTACGGCGGCTTC
GTCAGCCCCACCGTGGCCTATTCTGTGCTGGTGGTGGCCAAAGTGGAAAAGGGCAAGTCCAAGAAACTGA
AGAGTGTGAAAGAGCTGCTGGGGATCACCATCATGGAAAGAAGCAGCTTCGAGAAGAATCCCATCGACTT
TCTGGAAGCCAAGGGCTACAAAGAAGTGAAAAAGGACCTGATCATCAAGCTGCCTAAGTACTCCCTGTTC
GAGCTGGAAAACGGCCGGAAGAGAATGCTGGCCTCTGCCAGATTCCTGCAGAAGGGAAACGAACTGGCCC
TGCCCTCCAAATATGTGAACTTCCTGTACCTGGCCAGCCACTATGAGAAGCTGAAGGGCTCCCCCGAGGA
TAATGAGCAGAAACAGCTGTTTGTGGAACAGCACAAGCACTACCTGGACGAGATCATCGAGCAGATCAGC
GAGTTCTCCAAGAGAGTGATCCTGGCCGACGCTAATCTGGACAAAGTGCTGTCCGCCTACAACAAGCACC
GGGATAAGCCCATCAGAGAGCAGGCCGAGAATATCATCCACCTGTTTACCCTGACCAATCTGGGAGCCCC
TAGGGCCTTCAAGTACTTTGACACCACCATCGACCGGAAGGTGTACAGGAGCACCAAAGAGGTGCTGGAC
GCCACCCTGATCCACCAGAGCATCACCGGCCTGTACGAGACACGGATCGACCTGTCTCAGCTGGGAGGTG
ACTCTGGAGGATCTAGCGGAGGATCCTCTGGCAGCGAGACACCAGGAACAAGCGAGTCAGCAACACCAGA
GAGCAGTGGCGGCAGCAGCGGCGGCAGCATGGTTGAAGCAGATCGCCCAGGAAAGCTCTTCATTGGTGGG
CTTAATACGGAAACAAATGAGAAAGCTCTTGAAGCAGTATTTGGCAAATATGGACGAATAGTGGAAGTAC
TCTTGATGAAAGACCGTGAAACCAACAAATCAAGAGGATTTGCTTTTGTCACCTTTGAAAGCCCAGCAGA
CGCTAAGGATGCAGCCAGAGACATGAATGGAAAGTCATTAGATGGAAAAGCCATCAAGGTGGAACAAGCC
ACCAAACCATCATTTGAAAGTGGTAGACGTGGACCGCCTCCACCTCCAAGAAGTAGAGGCCCTCCAAGAG
GTCTTAGAGGTGGAAGAGGAGGAAGTGGAGGAACCAGGGGACCTCCCTCACGGGGAGGACACATGGATGA
CGGTGGATATTCCATGAATTTTAACATGAGTTCTTCCAGGGGACCACTCCCAGTAAAAAGAGGACCACCA
CCAAGAAGTGGGGGTCCTCCTCCTAAGAGATCTGCACCTTCAGGACCAGTTCGCAGTAGCAGTGGAATGG
GAGGAAGAGCTCCTGTATCACGTGGAAGAGATAGTTATGGAGGTCCACCTCGAAGGGAACCGCTGCCCTC
TCGTAGAGATGTTTATTTGTCCCCAAGAGATGATGGGTATTCTACTAAAGACAGCTATTCAAGCAGAGAT
TACCCAAGTTCTCGTGATACTAGAGATTATGCACCACCACCACGAGATTATACTTACCGTGATTATGGTC
ATTCCAGTTCACGTGATGACTATCCATCAAGAGGATATAGCGATAGAGATGGATATGGTCGTGATCGTGA
CTATTCAGATCATCCAAGTGGAGGTTCCTACAGAGATTCATATGAGAGTTATGGTAACTCACGTAGTGCT
CCACCTACACGAGGGCCCCCGCCATCTTATGGTGGAAGCAGTCGCTATGATGATTACAGCAGCTCACGTG
ACGGATATGGTGGAAGTCGAGACAGTTACTCAAGCAGCCGAAGTGATCTCTACTCAAGTGGTCGTGATCG
GGTTGGCAGACAAGAAAGAGGGCTTCCCCCTTCTATGGAAAGGGGGTACCCTCCTCCACGTGATTCCTAC
AGCAGTTCAAGCCGCGGAGCACCAAGAGGTGGTGGCCGTGGAGGAAGCCGATCTGATAGAGGGGGAGGCA
GAAGCAGATACAAAAGAACCGCCGACGGCAGCGAATTCGAGCCCAAGAAGAAGAGGAAAGTCTAACCGGT
CATCATCACCATCACCATTGAGTTTAAACCCGCTGATCAGCCTCGACTGTGCCTTCTAGTTGCCAGCCAT
CTGTTGTTTGCCCCTCCCCCGTGCCTTCCTTGACCCTGGAAGGTGCCACTCCCACTGTCCTTTCCTAATA
AAATGAGGAAATTGCATCGCATTGTCTGAGTAGGTGTCATTCTATTCTGGGGGGTGGGGTGGGGCAGGAC
AGCAAGGGGGAGGATTGGGAAGACAATAGCAGGCATGCTGGGGATGCGGTGGGCTCTATGGCTTCTGAGG
CGGAAAGAACCAGCTGGGGCTCGATACCGTCGACCTCTAGCTAGAGCTTGGCGTAATCATGGTCATAGCT
GTTTCCTGTGTGAAATTGTTATCCGCTCACAATTCCACACAACATACGAGCCGGAAGCATAAAGTGTAAA
GCCTAGGGTGCCTAATGAGTGAGCTAACTCACATTAATTGCGTTGCGCTCACTGCCCGCTTTCCAGTCGG
GAAACCTGTCGTGCCAGCTGCATTAATGAATCGGCCAACGCGCGGGAAGAGGCGGTTTGCGTATTGGGCG
CTCTTCCGCTTCCTCGCTCACTGACTCGCTGCGCTCGGTCGTTCGGCTGCGGCGAGCGGTATCAGCTCAC
TCAAAGGCGGTAATACGGTTATCCACAGAATCAGGGGATAACGCAGGAAAGAACATGTGAGCAAAAGGCC
AGCAAAAGGCCAGGAACCGTAAAAAGGCCGCGTTGCTGGCGTTTTTCCATAGGCTCCGCCCCCCTGACGA
GCATCACAAAAATCGACGCTCAAGTCAGAGGTGGCGAAACCCGACAGGACTATAAAGATACCAGGCGTTT
CCCCCTGGAAGCTCCCTCGTGCGCTCTCCTGTTCCGACCCTGCCGCTTACCGGATACCTGTCCGCCTTTC
TCCCTTCGGGAAGCGTGGCGCTTTCTCATAGCTCACGCTGTAGGTATCTCAGTTCGGTGTAGGTCGTTCG
CTCCAAGCTGGGCTGTGTGCACGAACCCCCCGTTCAGCCCGACCGCTGCGCCTTATCCGGTAACTATCGT
CTTGAGTCCAACCCGGTAAGACACGACTTATCGCCACTGGCAGCAGCCACTGGTAACAGGATTAGCAGAG
CGAGGTATGTAGGCGGTGCTACAGAGTTCTTGAAGTGGTGGCCTAACTACGGCTACACTAGAAGAACAGT
ATTTGGTATCTGCGCTCTGCTGAAGCCAGTTACCTTCGGAAAAAGAGTTGGTAGCTCTTGATCCGGCAAA
CAAACCACCGCTGGTAGCGGTGGTTTTTTTGTTTGCAAGCAGCAGATTACGCGCAGAAAAAAAGGATCTC
AAGAAGATCCTTTGATCTTTTCTACGGGGTCTGACACTCAGTGGAACGAAAACTCACGTTAAGGGATTTT
GGTCATGAGATTATCAAAAAGGATCTTCACCTAGATCCTTTTAAATTAAAAATGAAGTTTTAAATCAATC
TAAAGTATATATGAGTAAACTTGGTCTGACAGTTACCAATGCTTAATCAGTGAGGCACCTATCTCAGCGA
TCTGTCTATTTCGTTCATCCATAGTTGCCTGACTCCCCGTCGTGTAGATAACTACGATACGGGAGGGCTT
ACCATCTGGCCCCAGTGCTGCAATGATACCGCGAGACCCACGCTCACCGGCTCCAGATTTATCAGCAATA
AACCAGCCAGCCGGAAGGGCCGAGCGCAGAAGTGGTCCTGCAACTTTATCCGCCTCCATCCAGTCTATTA
ATTGTTGCCGGGAAGCTAGAGTAAGTAGTTCGCCAGTTAATAGTTTGCGCAACGTTGTTGCCATTGCTAC
AGGCATCGTGGTGTCACGCTCGTCGTTTGGTATGGCTTCATTCAGCTCCGGTTCCCAACGATCAAGGCGA
GTTACATGATCCCCCATGTTGTGCAAAAAAGCGGTTAGCTCCTTCGGTCCTCCGATCGTTGTCAGAAGTA
AGTTGGCCGCAGTGTTATCACTCATGGTTATGGCAGCACTGCATAATTCTCTTACTGTCATGCCATCCGT
AAGATGCTTTTCTGTGACTGGTGAGTACTCAACCAAGTCATTCTGAGAATAGTGTATGCGGCGACCGAGT
TGCTCTTGCCCGGCGTCAATACGGGATAATACCGCGCCACATAGCAGAACTTTAAAAGTGCTCATCATTG
GAAAACGTTCTTCGGGGCGAAAACTCTCAAGGATCTTACCGCTGTTGAGATCCAGTTCGATGTAACCCAC
TCGTGCACCCAACTGATCTTCAGCATCTTTTACTTTCACCAGCGTTTCTGGGTGAGCAAAAACAGGAAGG
CAAAATGCCGCAAAAAAGGGAATAAGGGCGACACGGAAATGTTGAATACTCATACTCTTCCTTTTTCAAT
ATTATTGAAGCATTTATCAGGGTTATTGTCTCATGAGCGGATACATATTTGAATGTATTTAGAAAAATAA
ACAAATAGGGGTTCCGCGCACATTTCCCCGAAAAGTGCCACCTGACGTCGACGGATCGGGAGATCGATCT
CCCGATCCCCTAGGGTCGACTCTCAGTACAATCTGCTCTGATGCCGCATAGTTAAGCCAGTATCTGCTCC
CTGCTTGTGTGTTGGAGGTCGCTGAGTAGTGCGCGAGCAAAATTTAAGCTACAACAAGGCAAGGCTTGAC
CGACAATTGCATGAAGAATCTGCTTAGGGTTAGGCGTTTTGCGCTGCTTCGCGATGTACGGGCCAGATAT
ACGCGTTGACATTGATTATTGACTAGTTATTAATAGTAATCAATTACGGGGTCATTAGTTCATAGCCCAT
ATATGGAGTTCCGCGTTACATAACTTACGGTAAATGGCCCGCCTGGCTGACCGCCCAACGACCCCCGCCC
ATTGACGTCAATAATGACGTATGTTCCCATAGTAACGCCAATAGGGACTTTCCATTGACGTCAATGGGTG
GAGTATTTACGGTAAACTGCCCACTTGGCAGTACATCAAGTGTATC
Features (pLannotate 1.2.2; 17 found; start..end, strand, type, name):
    132..335     +  promoter       CMV promoter: human cytomegalovirus (CMV) immediate early promoter
    377..395     +  promoter       T7 promoter: promoter for bacteriophage T7 RNA polymerase
   1192..1872    +  CDS            Apobec1: ABEC1_RAT - Experimental evidence at protein level: Swiss-Prot protein existence level 1. Catalytic component of the apolipoprotein B mRNA editing enzyme complex which is responsible for the postranscriptional editing of a CAA codon for Gln to a UAA codon for stop in the APOB mRNA. May also play a role in the epigenetic regulation of gene expression by participating in DNA demethylation. From Rattus norvegicus (Rat).
   2692..4293    +  CDS            dCas9(N): N-terminal portion of catalytically inactive Streptococcus pyogenes dCas9 carrying the D10A mutation (Zetsche et al., 2015)
   4294..6788    +  CDS            Cas9(C) (fragment): C-terminal portion of Streptococcus pyogenes Cas9 (Zetsche et al., 2015)
   6889..8061    +  CDS            RBMX: RBMX_HUMAN - Also known as HNRPG, RBMXP1. Experimental evidence at protein level: Swiss-Prot protein existence level 1. RNA-binding protein that plays several role in the regulation of pre- and post-transcriptional processes. Implicated in tissue- specific regulation of gene transcription and alternative splicing of several pre-mRNAs. Binds to and stimulates transcription from the tumor suppressor TXNIP gene promoter; may thus be involved in tumor suppression. When associated with SAFB, binds to and stimulates transcription from the SREBF1 promoter. Associates with nascent mRNAs transcribed by
   8167..8391    +  polyA_signal   bGH poly(A) signal: bovine growth hormone polyadenylation signal
   8395..8416    +  promoter       SV40 promoter (fragment): SV40 enhancer and early promoter
   8484..8506    -  protein_bind   lac operator (fragment): The lac repressor binds to the lac operator to inhibit transcription in E. coli. This inhibition can be relieved by adding lactose or isopropyl-β-D-thiogalactopyranoside (IPTG). lac repressor encoded by lacI
   8510..8540    -  promoter       lac promoter: promoter for the E. coli lac operon
   8555..8576    -  protein_bind   CAP binding site: CAP binding activates transcription in the presence of cAMP. E. coli catabolite activator protein
   8589..8681    -  CDS            lacI (fragment): lac repressor; lacI; The lac repressor binds to the lac operator to inhibit transcription in E. coli. This inhibition can be relieved by adding lactose or isopropyl-β-D-thiogalactopyranoside (IPTG).
   8864..9452    -  rep_origin     ori: high-copy-number ColE1/pMB1/pBR322/pUC origin of replication
   9623..10483   -  CDS            AmpR: β-lactamase; bla; confers resistance to ampicillin, carbenicillin, and related antibiotics
  10484..10588   -  promoter       AmpR promoter: bla
  10659..10703   -  misc_feature   bom (fragment): basis of mobility region from pBR322
  10858..131     +  enhancer       CMV enhancer (across the origin): human cytomegalovirus immediate early enhancer
