[The description below was written by a language model from this plasmid's Addgene catalogue record and pLannotate feature annotations shown in this document.]
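Description:
pCMV_UdgX-Anc689-UdgX-NG-nCas9-RBMX is a mammalian expression plasmid on a pCMV backbone that encodes a single large fusion protein for C•G-to-G•C base editing in mammalian cells. It is maintained in E. coli as a high-copy plasmid through a ColE1/pUC-type origin and selected with ampicillin via the β-lactamase gene. Short remnants of lac regulatory elements, an SV40 promoter fragment and a pBR322 bom fragment are backbone carry-over with no evident role in the payload.

The open reading frame is driven by the CMV immediate-early enhancer and promoter and terminated by the bovine growth hormone polyadenylation signal; a T7 promoter lies just upstream of the coding region and could support in vitro transcription. According to the construct name, the fusion runs UdgX, Anc689 deaminase, a second UdgX, NG-nCas9 and RBMX. The feature table annotates the deaminase as a rat APOBEC1 match, consistent with Anc689 being an APOBEC-related cytidine deaminase. It splits the Streptococcus pyogenes Cas9 into N- and C-terminal segments and identifies human RBMX at the C terminus. The UdgX units are not annotated, although unannotated stretches flank the deaminase where the name places them.

The Cas9 carries D10A, making it a nickase, plus the listed substitutions of the NG variant, which is generally used to relax PAM recognition to NG sites. In this kind of editor, the deaminase converts a target cytosine to uracil, and the fused UdgX and RBMX components are intended to bias processing of that lesion towards a C-to-G outcome. No guide RNA cassette is annotated, so a guide would have to be supplied separately.
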