Addgene plasmid #163554: pCMV_UdgX-Anc689-UdgX-NG-nCas9-RBMX
Purpose: Mammalian CG-to-GC base editing
Depositing lab: David Liu. Depositing organization: Broad Institute. Publication: Efficient C*G-to-G*C base editors developed using CRISPRi screens, target-library analysis, and machine learning. Koblan LW, Arbab M, Shen MW, Hussmann JA, Anzalone AV, Doman JL, Newby GA, Yang D, Mok B, Replogle JM, Xu A, Sisley TA, Weissman JS, Adamson B, Liu DR. Nat Biotechnol. 2021 Jun 28. pii: 10.1038/s41587-021-00938-z. doi: 10.1038/s41587-021-00938-z. PubMed 34183861.
Backbone
  Vector backbone: pCMV
  Vector type: Mammalian Expression, CRISPR
Growth in bacteria
  Bacterial resistance: Ampicillin, 100 μg/mL
  Growth temperature: 37°C
  Growth strain: NEB Stable
  Copy number: High Copy
Gene/Insert
  Gene/Insert name: UdgX-Anc689-UdgX-NG-nCas9-RBMX
  Species: H. sapiens (human)
  Mutation: nCas9 (D10A)NG (L111R, D1135V, G1218R, E1219F, A1322R, R1335V, T1337R)
  Cloning method: Gibson Cloning
Terms and licenses: Academic/Nonprofit Terms; Industry Terms: Not Available to Industry
How to cite: pCMV_UdgX-Anc689-UdgX-NG-nCas9-RBMX was a gift from David Liu (Addgene plasmid # 163554 ; http://n2t.net/addgene:163554 ; RRID:Addgene_163554)
